Addgene plasmid #41596: pFA6a-His3MX6
Depositing lab: John Pringle. Depositing organization: University of North Carolina at Chapel Hill. Publication: Additional modules for versatile and economical PCR-based gene deletion and modification in Saccharomyces cerevisiae. Longtine MS, McKenzie A 3rd, Demarini DJ, Shah NG, Wach A, Brachat A, Philippsen P, Pringle JR. Yeast. 1998 Jul;14(10):953-61. 10.1002/(SICI)1097-0061(199807)14:10<953::AID-YEA293>3.0.CO;2-U PubMed 9717241.
Backbone
  Vector backbone: pFA6a
  Backbone size w/o insert (bp): 2300
  Vector type: Yeast genomic targeting
  Selectable markers: HIS3
Growth in bacteria
  Bacterial resistance: Ampicillin, 100 μg/mL
  Growth temperature: 37°C
  Growth strain: DH5alpha
  Copy number: Unknown
Gene/Insert
  Gene/Insert name: His3 (alt names: k-HIS3; SKHIS3)
  Species: S. kluyveri
  Insert size (bp): 1403
  Tag / fusion protein: A. gossypii translation elongation factor 1a gene promoter (N terminal on insert); A. gossypii translation elongation factor 1a gene terminator (C terminal on insert)
  Cloning method: Restriction Enzyme; 5′ cloning site BglII (not destroyed); 3′ cloning site PmeI (not destroyed)
  Sequencing primers: 5′ Sp6_primer; 3′ T7_promoter
Terms and licenses: Academic/Nonprofit Terms; Industry Terms: Not Available to Industry
Depositor comments: Please note that the associated publication contains important primer information for the intended application of this plasmid, but refers to a version of the plasmid containing the S. pombe HIS5 gene while this plasmid contains the S. kluyveri HIS3 gene. The generation of both plasmids is described in Wach, A., Brachat, A., Alberti-Segui, C., Rebischung, C. and Philippsen, P. (1997). Heterologous HIS3 marker and GFP reporter modules for PCR-targeting in Saccharomyces cerevisiae. Yeast 13, 1065–1075. Pubmed ID: 9290211.
How to cite: pFA6a-His3MX6 was a gift from John Pringle (Addgene plasmid # 41596 ; http://n2t.net/addgene:41596 ; RRID:Addgene_41596)
