[The description below was written by a language model from this plasmid's Addgene catalogue record and pLannotate feature annotations shown in this document.]
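Description:
pFA6a-His3MX6 is a yeast genomic targeting plasmid built on the small pFA6a backbone. It is not meant to replicate in yeast; it serves as a PCR template for a selectable marker module. It is propagated in E. coli through a high-copy ColE1/pUC-type origin and selected with ampicillin via the β-lactamase gene and its native promoter. The feature table shows no yeast origin or centromere, consistent with that template role. Short fragments annotated as lacI, rop and bom are backbone remnants and not functional elements.

The payload is the His3MX6 cassette, roughly 1.4 kb, cloned between BglII and PmeI sites that remain intact. It consists of a heterologous HIS3 open reading frame placed between the Ashbya gossypii translation elongation factor 1α (TEF) promoter and TEF terminator, which drive and terminate expression in Saccharomyces cerevisiae. The catalogue lists the gene as S. kluyveri HIS3. The automated annotation matched the coding region to the S. cerevisiae imidazoleglycerol-phosphate dehydratase, which reflects homology and not necessarily the source species. The depositor also notes that the associated publication describes a version carrying the S. pombe his5 gene, so the primer information there applies but the marker identity differs. A non-native marker sequence and non-native regulatory elements are generally used to limit recombination with the host's own HIS3 locus. SP6 and T7 promoters flank the cassette and serve as sequencing primer sites.

In typical use, the module is amplified with primers carrying short homology arms to a chosen locus. The product is then transformed into a his3 mutant strain, and histidine prototrophy selects for gene deletions or modifications.
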