Features (pLannotate 1.2.2; 11 found; start..end, strand, type, name):
    113..456     +  promoter       TEF promoter: Ashbya gossypii TEF promoter
    499..1152    +  CDS            HIS3: HIS7_YEAST - Experimental evidence at protein level: Swiss-Prot protein existence level 1. From Saccharomyces cerevisiae (strain ATCC 204508 / S288c) (Baker's yeast).
   1159..1356    +  terminator     TEF terminator: Ashbya gossypii TEF terminator
   1461..1479    -  promoter       T7 promoter: promoter for bacteriophage T7 RNA polymerase
   1501..1554    -  CDS            lacI (fragment): lac repressor; lacI; The lac repressor binds to the lac operator to inhibit transcription in E. coli. This inhibition can be relieved by adding lactose or isopropyl-β-D-thiogalactopyranoside (IPTG).
   1737..2325    -  rep_origin     ori: high-copy-number ColE1/pMB1/pBR322/pUC origin of replication
   2496..3356    -  CDS            AmpR: β-lactamase; bla; confers resistance to ampicillin, carbenicillin, and related antibiotics
   3357..3461    -  promoter       AmpR promoter: bla
   3556..3591    +  CDS            rop (fragment): Rop protein, which maintains plasmids at low copy number; rop
   3693..3744    +  misc_feature   bom (fragment): basis of mobility region from pBR322
   3807..3825    +  promoter       SP6 promoter: promoter for bacteriophage SP6 RNA polymerase
>Addgene plasmid #41596 | pFA6a-His3MX6 | depositor full sequence | sequence record 55627 | pFA6a-His3MX6 sequence 3825 bps
ACGCGGCCGCCAGCTGAAGCTTCGTACGCTGCAGGTCGACGGATCCCCGGGTTAATTAAGGCGCGCCAGA
TCTGTTTAGCTTGCCTCGTCCCCGCCGGGTCACCCGGCCAGCGACATGGAGGCCCAGAATACCCTCCTTG
ACAGTCTTGACGTGCGCAGCTCAGGGGCATGATGTGACTGTCGCCCGTACATTTAGCCCATACATCCCCA
TGTATAATCATTTGCATCCATACATTTTGATGGCCGCACGGCGCGAAGCAAAAATTACGGCTCCTCGCTG
CAGACCTGCGAGCAGGGAAACGCTCCCCTCACAGACGCGTTGAATTGTCCCCACGCCGCGCCCCTGTAGA
GAAATATAAAAGGTTAGGATTTGCCACTGAGGTTCTTCTTTCATATACTTCCTTTTAAAATCTTGCTAGG
ATACAGTTCTCACATCACATCCGAACATAAACAACCATGGCAGAACCAGCCCAAAAAAAGCAAAAACAAA
CTGTTCAGGAGCGCAAGGCGTTTATCTCCCGTATCACTAATGAAACTAAAATTCAAATCGCTATTTCGCT
GAATGGTGGTTATATTCAAATAAAAGATTCGATTCTTCCTGCAAAGAAGGATGACGATGTAGCTTCCCAA
GCTACTCAGTCACAGGTCATCGATATTCACACAGGTGTTGGCTTTTTGGATCATATGATCCATGCGTTGG
CAAAACACTCTGGTTGGTCTCTTATTGTTGAATGTATCGGTGACCTGCACATTGACGATCACCATACTAC
CGAAGATTGCGGTATCGCATTAGGGCAAGCGTTCAAAGAAGCAATGGGTGCTGTCCGTGGTGTAAAAAGA
TTCGGTACTGGGTTCGCACCATTGGATGAGGCGCTATCACGTGCCGTAGTCGATTTATCTAATAGACCAT
TTGCTGTAATCGACCTTGGATTGAAGAGAGAGATGATTGGTGATTTATCCACTGAAATGATTCCACACTT
TTTGGAAAGTTTCGCGGAGGCGGCCAGAATTACTTTGCATGTTGATTGTCTGAGAGGTTTCAACGATCAC
CACAGAAGTGAGAGTGCGTTCAAGGCTTTGGCTGTTGCCATAAGAGAAGCTATTTCTAGCAATGGCACCA
ATGACGTTCCCTCAACCAAAGGTGTTTTGATGTGAAGTACTGACAATAAAAAGATTCTTGTTTTCAAGAA
CTTGTCATTTGTATAGTTTTTTTATATTGTAGTTGTTCTATTTTAATCAAATGTTAGCGTGATTTATATT
TTTTTTCGCCTCGACATCATCTGCCCAGATGCGAAGTTAAGTGCGCAGAAAGTAATATCATGCGTCAATC
GTATGTGAATGCTGGTCGCTATACTGCTGTCGATTCGATACTAACGCCGCCATCCAGTTTAAACGAGCTC
GAATTCATCGATGATATCAGATCCACTAGTGGCCTATGCGGCCGCGGATCTGCCGGTCTCCCTATAGTGA
GTCGTATTAATTTCGATAAGCCAGGTTAACCTGCATTAATGAATCGGCCAACGCGCGGGGAGAGGCGGTT
TGCGTATTGGGCGCTCTTCCGCTTCCTCGCTCACTGACTCGCTGCGCTCGGTCGTTCGGCTGCGGCGAGC
GGTATCAGCTCACTCAAAGGCGGTAATACGGTTATCCACAGAATCAGGGGATAACGCAGGAAAGAACATG
TGAGCAAAAGGCCAGCAAAAGGCCAGGAACCGTAAAAAGGCCGCGTTGCTGGCGTTTTTCCATAGGCTCC
GCCCCCCTGACGAGCATCACAAAAATCGACGCTCAAGTCAGAGGTGGCGAAACCCGACAGGACTATAAAG
ATACCAGGCGTTTCCCCCTGGAAGCTCCCTCGTGCGCTCTCCTGTTCCGACCCTGCCGCTTACCGGATAC
CTGTCCGCCTTTCTCCCTTCGGGAAGCGTGGCGCTTTCTCAATGCTCACGCTGTAGGTATCTCAGTTCGG
TGTAGGTCGTTCGCTCCAAGCTGGGCTGTGTGCACGAACCCCCCGTTCAGCCCGACCGCTGCGCCTTATC
CGGTAACTATCGTCTTGAGTCCAACCCGGTAAGACACGACTTATCGCCACTGGCAGCAGCCACTGGTAAC
AGGATTAGCAGAGCGAGGTATGTAGGCGGTGCTACAGAGTTCTTGAAGTGGTGGCCTAACTACGGCTACA
CTAGAAGGACAGTATTTGGTATCTGCGCTCTGCTGAAGCCAGTTACCTTCGGAAAAAGAGTTGGTAGCTC
TTGATCCGGCAAACAAACCACCGCTGGTAGCGGTGGTTTTTTTGTTTGCAAGCAGCAGATTACGCGCAGA
AAAAAAGGATCTCAAGAAGATCCTTTGATCTTTTCTACGGGGTCTGACGCTCAGTGGAACGAAAACTCAC
GTTAAGGGATTTTGGTCATGAGATTATCAAAAAGGATCTTCACCTAGATCCTTTTAAATTAAAAATGAAG
TTTTAAATCAATCTAAAGTATATATGAGTAAACTTGGTCTGACAGTTACCAATGCTTAATCAGTGAGGCA
CCTATCTCAGCGATCTGTCTATTTCGTTCATCCATAGTTGCCTGACTCCCCGTCGTGTAGATAACTACGA
TACGGGAGGGCTTACCATCTGGCCCCAGTGCTGCAATGATACCGCGAGACCCACGCTCACCGGCTCCAGA
TTTATCAGCAATAAACCAGCCAGCCGGAAGGGCCGAGCGCAGAAGTGGTCCTGCAACTTTATCCGCCTCC
ATCCAGTCTATTAATTGTTGCCGGGAAGCTAGAGTAAGTAGTTCGCCAGTTAATAGTTTGCGCAACGTTG
TTGCCATTGCTACAGGCATCGTGGTGTCACGCTCGTCGTTTGGTATGGCTTCATTCAGCTCCGGTTCCCA
ACGATCAAGGCGAGTTACATGATCCCCCATGTTGTGCAAAAAAGCGGTTAGCTCCTTCGGTCCTCCGATC
GTTGTCAGAAGTAAGTTGGCCGCAGTGTTATCACTCATGGTTATGGCAGCACTGCATAATTCTCTTACTG
TCATGCCATCCGTAAGATGCTTTTCTGTGACTGGTGAGTACTCAACCAAGTCATTCTGAGAATAGTGTAT
GCGGCGACCGAGTTGCTCTTGCCCGGCGTCAATACGGGATAATACCGCGCCACATAGCAGAACTTTAAAA
GTGCTCATCATTGGAAAACGTTCTTCGGGGCGAAAACTCTCAAGGATCTTACCGCTGTTGAGATCCAGTT
CGATGTAACCCACTCGTGCACCCAACTGATCTTCAGCATCTTTTACTTTCACCAGCGTTTCTGGGTGAGC
AAAAACAGGAAGGCAAAATGCCGCAAAAAAGGGAATAAGGGCGACACGGAAATGTTGAATACTCATACTC
TTCCTTTTTCAATATTATTGAAGCATTTATCAGGGTTATTGTCTCATGAGCGGATACATATTTGAATGTA
TTTAGAAAAATAAACAAATAGGGGTTCCGCGCACATTTCCCCGAAAAGTGCCACCTGACGTCTAAGAAAC
CATTATTATCATGACATTAACCTATAAAAATAGGCGTATCACGAGGCCCTTTCGTCTCGCGCGTTTCGGT
GATGACGGTGAAAACCTCTGACACATGCAGCTCCCGGAGACGGTCACAGCTTGTCTGTAAGCGGATGCCG
GGAGCAGACAAGCCCGTCAGGGCGCGTCAGCGGGTGTTGGCGGGTGTCGGGGCTGGCTTAACTATGCGGC
ATCAGAGCAGATTGTACTGAGAGTGCACCATATGGACATATTGTCGTTAGAACGCGGCTACAATTAATAC
ATAACCTTATGTATCATACACATACGATTTAGGTGACACTATAGA
