>Addgene plasmid #41596 | pFA6a-His3MX6 | addgene partial sequence | sequence record 56372 | Sp6 5'-ATTTAGGTGACACTATAG-3'
CTTCGTACGCTGCAGGTCGACGGATCCCCGGGTTAATTAAGGCGCGCCAGATCTGTTTAGCTTGCCTCGT
CCCCGCCGGGTCACCCGGCCAGCGACATGGAGGCCCAGAATACCCTCCTTGACAGTCTTGACGTGCGCAG
CTCAGGGGCATGATGTGACTGTCGCCCGTACATTTAGCCCATACATCCCCATGTATAATCATTTGCATCC
ATACATTTTGATGGCCGCACGGCGCGAAGCAAAAATTACGGCTCCTCGCTGCAGACCTGCGAGCAGGGAA
ACGCTCCCCTCACAGACGCGTTGAATTGTCCCCACGCCGCGCCCCTGTAGAGAAATATAAAAGGTTAGGA
TTTGCCACTGAGGTTCTTCTTTCATATACTTCCTTTTAAAATCTTGCTAGGATACAGTTCTCACATCACA
TCCGAACATAAACAACCATGGCAGAACCAGCCCAAAAAAAGCAAAAACAAACTGTTCAGGAGCGCAAGGC
GTTTATCTCCCGTATCACTAATGAAACTAAAATTCAAATCGCTATTTCGCTGAATGGTGGTTATATTCAA
ATAAAAGATTCGATTCTTCCTGCAAAGAAGGATGACGATGTAGCTTCCCAAGCTACTCAGTCACAGGTCA
TCGATATTCACACAGGTGTTGGCTTTTTGGATCATATGATCCATGCGTTGGCAAAACACTCTGGTTGGTC
TCTTATTGTTGAATGTATTGGTGACCTGCACATTGACGATCACCATACTACCGAAGATTGCGGTATCGCA
TTAGGGCAAGCGTTCAAAGAAGCAATGGGTGCTGTCCGTGGTGTAAAAAGATTCGGTACTGGGTTCGCAC
CATTGGATGAGGCGCTATCACGTGCCGTAGTCGATTTATCTAGTAGACCATTTGCTGTAATCGACCTTGG
ATTGAAGAGAGAGATGATTGGTGATTTATCCACTGAAATGATTC
