>Addgene plasmid #41596 | pFA6a-His3MX6 | addgene partial sequence | sequence record 56376 | T7 5'-TAATACGACTCACTATAGGG-3'
GGATCTGATATCATCGATGAATTCGAGCTCGTTTAAACTGGATGGCGGCGTTAGTATCGAATCGACAGCA
GTATAGCGACCAGCATTCACATACGATTGACGCATGATATTACTTTCTGCGCACTTAACTTCGCATCTGG
GCAGATGATGTCGAGGCGAAAAAAAATATAAATCACGCTAACATTTGATTAAAATAGAACAACTACAATA
TAAAAAAACTATACAAATGACAAGTTCTTGAAAACAAGAATCTTTTTATTGTCAGTACTTCACATCAAAA
CACCTTTGGTTGAGGGAACGTCATTGGTGCCATTGCTAGAAATAGCTTCTCTTATGGCAACAGCCAAAGC
CTTGAACGCACTCTCACTTCTGTGGTGATCGTTGAAACCTCTCAGACAATCAACATGCAAAGTAATTCTG
GCCGCCTCCGCGAAACTTTCCAAAAAGTGTGGAATCATTTCAGTGGATAAATCACCAATCATCTCTCTCT
TCAATCCAAGGTCGATTACAGCAAATGGTCTACTAGATAAATCGACTACGGCACGTGATAGCGCCTCATC
CAATGGTGCGAACCCAGTACCGAATCTTTTTACACCACGGACAGCACCCATTGCTTCTTTGAACGCTTGC
CCTAATGCGATACCGCAATCTTCGGTAGTATGGTGATCGTCAATGTGCAGGTCACCAATACATTCAACAA
TAAGAGACCAACCAGAGTGTTTTGCCAACGCATGGATCATATGATCCAAAAAGCCAACACCTGTGTGAAT
ATCGATGACCTGTGACTGAGTAGCTTGGGAAGCTACATCGTCATCCTTCTTTGCAGGAAGAATCGAATCT
TTTATTTGAATATAACCACCATTCAGCGAAATAGCGATTTGAATTTTAGTTTCATTAGTGATACGGGAGA
TAAACGCCTTGCGCTCCTGAACAGTTTGTTTTTGCTTTTTTTGGGCTGGTTCTGCCATGGTTGTTTATGT
TCGGA
